>Addgene plasmid #69305 | pYPQ154 | depositor full sequence | sequence record 124029 | Full Sequence
TGGACCAGCCAGGACAGAAATGCCTCGACTTCGCTGCTACCCAAGGTTGCCGGGTGACGCACACCGTGGA
AACGGATGAAGGCACGAACCCAGTGGACATAAGCCTGTTCGGTTCGTAAGCTGTAATGCAAGTAGCGTAT
GCGCTCACGCAACTGGTCCAGAACCTTGACCGAACGCAGCGGTGGTAACGGCGCAGTGGCGGTTTTCATG
GCTTGTTATGACTGTTTTTTTGGGGTACAGTCTATGCCTCGGGCATCCAAGCAGCAAGCGCGTTACGCCG
TGGGTCGATGTTTGATGTTATGGAGCAGCAACGATGTTACGCAGCAGGGCAGTCGCCCTAAAACAAAGTT
AAACATCATGAGGGAAGCGGTGATCGCCGAAGTATCGACTCAACTATCAGAGGTAGTTGGCGTCATCGAG
CGCCATCTCGAACCGACGTTGCTGGCCGTACATTTGTACGGCTCCGCAGTGGATGGCGGCCTGAAGCCAC
ACAGTGATATTGATTTGCTGGTTACGGTGACCGTAAGGCTTGATGAAACAACGCGGCGAGCTTTGATCAA
CGACCTTTTGGAAACTTCGGCTTCCCCTGGAGAGAGCGAGATTCTCCGCGCTGTAGAAGTCACCATTGTT
GTGCACGACGACATCATTCCGTGGCGTTATCCAGCTAAGCGCGAACTGCAATTTGGAGAATGGCAGCGCA
ATGACATTCTTGCAGGTATCTTCGAGCCAGCCACGATCGACATTGATCTGGCTATCTTGCTGACAAAAGC
AAGAGAACATAGCGTTGCCTTGGTAGGTCCAGCGGCGGAGGAACTCTTTGATCCGGTTCCTGAACAGGAT
CTATTTGAGGCGCTAAATGAAACCTTAACGCTATGGAACTCGCCGCCCGACTGGGCTGGCGATGAGCGAA
ATGTAGTGCTTACGTTGTCCCGCATTTGGTACAGCGCAGTAACCGGCAAAATCGCGCCGAAGGATGTCGC
TGCCGACTGGGCAATGGAGCGCCTGCCGGCCCAGTATCAGCCCGTCATACTTGAAGCTAGACAGGCTTAT
CTTGGACAAGAAGAAGATCGCTTGGCCTCGCGCGCAGATCAGTTGGAAGAATTTGTCCACTACGTGAAAG
GCGAGATCACCAAGGTAGTCGGCAAATAACCCTCGAGCCACCCATGACCAAAATCCCTTAACGTGAGTTA
CGCGTCGTTCCACTGAGCGTCAGACCCCGTAGAAAAGATCAAAGGATCTTCTTGAGATCCTTTTTTTCTG
CGCGTAATCTGCTGCTTGCAAACAAAAAAACCACCGCTACCAGCGGTGGTTTGTTTGCCGGATCAAGAGC
TACCAACTCTTTTTCCGAAGGTAACTGGCTTCAGCAGAGCGCAGATACCAAATACTGTCCTTCTAGTGTA
GCCGTAGTTAGGCCACCACTTCAAGAACTCTGTAGCACCGCCTACATACCTCGCTCTGCTAATCCTGTTA
CCAGTGGCTGCTGCCAGTGGCGATAAGTCGTGTCTTACCGGGTTGGACTCAAGACGATAGTTACCGGATA
AGGCGCAGCGGTCGGGCTGAACGGGGGGTTCGTGCACACAGCCCAGCTTGGAGCGAACGACCTACACCGA
ACTGAGATACCTACAGCGTGAGCTATGAGAAAGCGCCACGCTTCCCGAAGGGAGAAAGGCGGACAGGTAT
CCGGTAAGCGGCAGGGTCGGAACAGGAGAGCGCACGAGGGAGCTTCCAGGGGGAAACGCCTGGTATCTTT
ATAGTCCTGTCGGGTTTCGCCACCTCTGACTTGAGCGTCGATTTTTGTGATGCTCGTCAGGGGGGCGGAG
CCTATGGAAAAACGCCAGCAACGCGGCCTTTTTACGGTTCCTGGCCTTTTGCTGGCCTTTTGCTCACATG
TTCTTTCCTGCGTTATCCCCTGATTCTGTGGATAACCGTATTACCGCCTTTGAGTGAGCTGATACCGCTC
GCCGCAGCCGAACGACCGAGCGCAGCGAGTCAGTGAGCGAGGAAGCGGAAGAGCGCCCAATACGCAAACC
GCCTCTCCCCGCGCGTTGGCCGATTCATTAATGCAGCTGGCACGACAGGTTTCCCGACTGGAAAGCGGGC
AGTGAGCGCAACGCAATTAATACGCGTACCGCGAGCCAGGAAGAGTTTGTAGAAACGCAAAAAGGCCATC
CGTCAGGATGGCCTTCTGCTTAGTTTGATGCCTGGCAGTTTATGGCGGGCGTCCTGCCCGCCACCCTCCG
GGCCGTTGCTTCACAACGTTCAAATCCGCTCCCGGCGGATTTGTCCTACTCAGGAGAGCGTTCACCGACA
AACAACAGATAAAACGAAAGGCCCAGTCTTCCGACTGAGCCTTTCGTTTTATTTGATGCCTGGCAGTTCC
CTACTCTCGCGTTAACGCTTGCATGGATGTTTTCCCAGTCACGACGTTGTAAAACGACGGCCAGTCTTAA
GCTCGGGCCCCAAATAATGATTTTATTTTGACTGATAGTGACCTGTTCGTTGCAACAAATTGATGAGCAA
TGCTTTTTTATAATGCCAACTTTGTACAAAAAAGCAGGCTCCGAATTCGCCCTTCACCATGGATAAGAAG
TACTCTATCGGACTCGATATCGGAACTAACTCTGTGGGATGGGCTGTGATCACCGATGAGTACAAGGTGC
CATCTAAGAAGTTCAAGGTTCTCGGAAACACCGATAGGCACTCTATCAAGAAAAACCTTATCGGTGCTCT
CCTCTTCGATTCTGGTGAAACTGCTGAGGCTACCAGACTCAAGAGAACCGCTAGAAGAAGGTACACCAGA
AGAAAGAACAGGATCTGCTACCTCCAAGAGATCTTCTCTAACGAGATGGCTAAAGTGGATGATTCATTCT
TCCACAGGCTCGAAGAGTCATTCCTCGTGGAAGAAGATAAGAAGCACGAGAGGCACCCTATCTTCGGAAA
CATCGTTGATGAGGTGGCATACCACGAGAAGTACCCTACTATCTACCACCTCAGAAAGAAGCTCGTTGAT
TCTACTGATAAGGCTGATCTCAGGCTCATCTACCTCGCTCTCGCTCACATGATCAAGTTCAGAGGACACT
TCCTCATCGAGGGTGATCTCAACCCTGATAACTCTGATGTGGATAAGTTGTTCATCCAGCTCGTGCAGAC
CTACAACCAGCTTTTCGAAGAGAACCCTATCAACGCTTCAGGTGTGGATGCTAAGGCTATCCTCTCTGCT
AGGCTCTCTAAGTCAAGAAGGCTTGAGAACCTCATTGCTCAGCTCCCTGGTGAGAAGAAGAACGGACTTT
TCGGAAACTTGATCGCTCTCTCTCTCGGACTCACCCCTAACTTCAAGTCTAACTTCGATCTCGCTGAGGA
TGCAAAGCTCCAGCTCTCAAAGGATACCTACGATGATGATCTCGATAACCTCCTCGCTCAGATCGGAGAT
CAGTACGCTGATTTGTTCCTCGCTGCTAAGAACCTCTCTGATGCTATCCTCCTCAGTGATATCCTCAGAG
TGAACACCGAGATCACCAAGGCTCCACTCTCAGCTTCTATGATCAAGAGATACGATGAGCACCACCAGGA
TCTCACACTTCTCAAGGCTCTTGTTAGACAGCAGCTCCCAGAGAAGTACAAAGAGATTTTCTTCGATCAG
TCTAAGAACGGATACGCTGGTTACATCGATGGTGGTGCATCTCAAGAAGAGTTCTACAAGTTCATCAAGC
CTATCCTCGAGAAGATGGATGGAACCGAGGAACTCCTCGTGAAGCTCAATAGAGAGGATCTTCTCAGAAA
GCAGAGGACCTTCGATAACGGATCTATCCCTCATCAGATCCACCTCGGAGAGTTGCACGCTATCCTTAGA
AGGCAAGAGGATTTCTACCCATTCCTCAAGGATAACAGGGAAAAGATTGAGAAGATTCTCACCTTCAGAA
TCCCTTACTACGTGGGACCTCTCGCTAGAGGAAACTCAAGATTCGCTTGGATGACCAGAAAGTCTGAGGA
AACCATCACCCCTTGGAACTTCGAAGAGGTGGTGGATAAGGGTGCTAGTGCTCAGTCTTTCATCGAGAGG
ATGACCAACTTCGATAAGAACCTTCCAAACGAGAAGGTGCTCCCTAAGCACTCTTTGCTCTACGAGTACT
TCACCGTGTACAACGAGTTGACCAAGGTTAAGTACGTGACCGAGGGAATGAGGAAGCCTGCTTTTTTGTC
AGGTGAGCAAAAGAAGGCTATCGTTGATCTCTTGTTCAAGACCAACAGAAAGGTGACCGTGAAGCAGCTC
AAAGAGGATTACTTCAAGAAAATCGAGTGCTTCGATTCAGTTGAGATTTCTGGTGTTGAGGATAGGTTCA
ACGCATCTCTCGGAACCTACCACGATCTCCTCAAGATCATTAAGGATAAGGATTTCTTGGATAACGAGGA
AAACGAGGATATCTTGGAGGATATCGTTCTTACCCTCACCCTCTTTGAAGATAGAGAGATGATTGAAGAA
AGGCTCAAGACCTACGCTCATCTCTTCGATGATAAGGTGATGAAGCAGTTGAAGAGAAGAAGATACACTG
GTTGGGGAAGGCTCTCAAGAAAGCTCATTAACGGAATCAGGGATAAGCAGTCTGGAAAGACAATCCTTGA
TTTCCTCAAGTCTGATGGATTCGCTAACAGAAACTTCATGCAGCTCATCCACGATGATTCTCTCACCTTT
AAAGAGGATATCCAGAAGGCTCAGGTTTCAGGACAGGGTGATAGTCTCCATGAGCATATCGCTAACCTCG
CTGGATCTCCTGCAATCAAGAAGGGAATCCTCCAGACTGTGAAGGTTGTGGATGAGTTGGTGAAGGTGAT
GGGAAGGCATAAGCCTGAGAACATCGTGATCGAAATGGCTAGAGAGAACCAGACCACTCAGAAGGGACAG
AAGAACTCTAGGGAAAGGATGAAGAGGATCGAGGAAGGTATCAAAGAGCTTGGATCTCAGATCCTCAAAG
AGCACCCTGTTGAGAACACTCAGCTCCAGAATGAGAAGCTCTACCTCTACTACCTCCAGAACGGAAGGGA
TATGTATGTGGATCAAGAGTTGGATATCAACAGGCTCTCTGATTACGATGTTGATCATATCGTGCCACAG
TCATTCTTGAAGGATGATTCTATCGATAACAAGGTGCTCACCAGGTCTGATAAGAACAGGGGTAAGAGTG
ATAACGTGCCAAGTGAAGAGGTTGTGAAGAAAATGAAGAACTATTGGAGGCAGCTCCTCAACGCTAAGCT
CATCACTCAGAGAAAGTTCGATAACTTGACTAAGGCTGAGAGGGGAGGACTCTCTGAATTGGATAAGGCA
GGATTCATCAAGAGGCAGCTTGTGGAAACCAGGCAGATCACTAAGCACGTTGCACAGATCCTCGATTCTA
GGATGAACACCAAGTACGATGAGAACGATAAGTTGATCAGGGAAGTGAAGGTTATCACCCTCAAGTCAAA
GCTCGTGTCTGATTTCAGAAAGGATTTCCAATTCTACAAGGTGAGGGAAATCAACAACTACCACCACGCT
CACGATGCTTACCTTAACGCTGTTGTTGGAACCGCTCTCATCAAGAAGTATCCTAAGCTCGAGTCAGAGT
TCGTGTACGGTGATTACAAGGTGTACGATGTGAGGAAGATGATCGCTAAGTCTGAGCAAGAGATCGGAAA
GGCTACCGCTAAGTATTTCTTCTACTCTAACATCATGAATTTCTTCAAGACCGAGATTACCCTCGCTAAC
GGTGAGATCAGAAAGAGGCCACTCATCGAGACAAACGGTGAAACAGGTGAGATCGTGTGGGATAAGGGAA
GGGATTTCGCTACCGTTAGAAAGGTGCTCTCTATGCCACAGGTGAACATCGTTAAGAAAACCGAGGTGCA
GACCGGTGGATTCTCTAAAGAGTCTATCCTCCCTAAGAGGAACTCTGATAAGCTCATTGCTAGGAAGAAG
GATTGGGACCCTAAGAAATACGGTGGTTTCGATTCTCCTACCGTGGCTTACTCTGTTCTCGTTGTGGCTA
AGGTTGAGAAGGGAAAGAGTAAGAAGCTCAAGTCTGTTAAGGAACTTCTCGGAATCACTATCATGGAAAG
GTCATCTTTCGAGAAGAACCCAATCGATTTCCTCGAGGCTAAGGGATACAAAGAGGTTAAGAAGGATCTC
ATCATCAAGCTCCCAAAGTACTCACTCTTCGAACTCGAGAACGGTAGAAAGAGGATGCTCGCTTCTGCTG
GTGAGCTTCAAAAGGGAAACGAGCTTGCTCTCCCATCTAAGTACGTTAACTTTCTTTACCTCGCTTCTCA
CTACGAGAAGTTGAAGGGATCTCCAGAAGATAACGAGCAGAAGCAACTTTTCGTTGAGCAGCACAAGCAC
TACTTGGATGAGATCATCGAGCAGATCTCTGAGTTCTCTAAAAGGGTGATCCTCGCTGATGCAAACCTCG
ATAAGGTGTTGTCTGCTTACAACAAGCACAGAGATAAGCCTATCAGGGAACAGGCAGAGAACATCATCCA
TCTCTTCACCCTTACCAACCTCGGTGCTCCTGCTGCTTTCAAGTACTTCGATACAACCATCGATAGGAAG
AGATACACCTCTACCAAAGAAGTGCTCGATGCTACCCTCATCCATCAGTCTATCACTGGACTCTACGAGA
CTAGGATCGATCTCTCACAGCTCGGTGGTGATTCAAGGGCTGATCCTAAGAAGAAGAGGAAGGTTTGAGG
CGCGCCGAGCTCTCTAGAGCTAGCGTTTAAACACCGGTGACGTCCGATCGTTCAAACATTTGGCAATAAA
GTTTCTTAAGATTGAATCCTGTTGCCGGTCTTGCGATGATTATCATATAATTTCTGTTGAATTACGTTAA
GCATGTAATAATTAACATGTAATGCATGACGTTATTTATGAGATGGGTTTTTATGATTAGAGTCCCGCAA
TTATACATTTAATACGCGATAGAAAACAAAATATAGCGCGCAAACTAGGATAAATTATCGCGCGCGGTGT
CATCTATGTTACTAGATCGGGAATTGATCCCCCCTCGACAGCTTCCGGAAAGGGCGAATTCGCAACTTTG
TATACAAAAGTTGAACGAGAAACGTAAAATGATATAAATATCAATATATTAAATTAGATTTTGCATAAAA
AACAGACTACATAATACTGTAAAACACAACATATCCAGTCACTATGCCATCCAGCTGATATCCCCTATAG
TGAGTCGTATTACATGGTCATAGCTGTTTCCTGGCAGCTCTGGCCCGTGTCTCAAAATCTCTGATGTTAC
ATTGCACAAGATAAAAATATATCATCATGCCTCCTC
Features (pLannotate 1.2.2; 13 found; start..end, strand, type, name):
     96..119     +  promoter       Pc promoter (fragment): intI1 (promoter lies within the coding sequence); class 1 integron promoter
    295..351     +  CDS            GmR (fragment): gentamycin acetyltransferase; aacC1; confers resistance to gentamycin
    358..1149    +  CDS            SmR: aminoglycoside adenylyltransferase (Murphy, 1985); aadA; confers resistance to spectinomycin and streptomycin
   1242..1830    +  rep_origin     ori: high-copy-number ColE1/pMB1/pBR322/pUC origin of replication
   2013..2105    +  CDS            lacI (fragment): lac repressor; lacI; The lac repressor binds to the lac operator to inhibit transcription in E. coli. This inhibition can be relieved by adding lactose or isopropyl-β-D-thiogalactopyranoside (IPTG).
   2160..2187    -  terminator     rrnB T2 terminator: transcription terminator T2 from the E. coli rrnB gene
   2319..2362    +  terminator     rrnB T1 terminator: Escherichia coli rrnB; transcription terminator T1 from the E. coli rrnB gene
   2409..2445    -  CDS            lacZα (fragment): LacZα fragment of β-galactosidase; lacZ fragment
   2461..2560    +  protein_bind   attL1: mutant version of attL; recombination site for the Gateway® LR reaction LR Clonase™
   2579..6682    +  CDS            cas9: CAS9_STRP1 - Also known as csn1 From Streptococcus pyogenes serotype M1.
   6766..7018    +  terminator     NOS terminator: nopaline synthase terminator and poly(A) signal
   7063..7186    +  protein_bind   attR5: mutant version of attR; recombination site for the Gateway® LR reaction LR Clonase™
   7204..7222    -  promoter       T7 promoter: promoter for bacteriophage T7 RNA polymerase
