[The description below was written by a language model from this plasmid's Addgene catalogue record and pLannotate feature annotations shown in this document.]
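Description:
pYPQ154 is a Gateway entry vector carrying AteCas9, an Arabidopsis codon-optimized version of Streptococcus pyogenes Cas9 fused to a nuclear localization signal. It is built on the pYPQ185-linker2 backbone, itself a modification of pNJB185, and the full sequence record is about 7.3 kb. The plasmid is propagated in E. coli from a high-copy ColE1/pUC-type origin and selected with spectinomycin through the aadA aminoglycoside adenylyltransferase gene. Small annotated fragments of a class 1 integron promoter and a gentamicin acetyltransferase gene lie just upstream of aadA and appear to be remnants of the resistance cassette's origin. Short lacI and lacZα fragments are likewise vestigial. The rrnB T1 and T2 terminators sit upstream of the recombination cassette, where they help insulate it from read-through transcription in bacteria.

The payload is bracketed by attL1 and attR5 recombination sites, a pairing used in MultiSite Gateway LR reactions so that this module takes a defined position when several entry clones are assembled into one destination vector. Between the sites lie the Cas9 coding sequence, cloned via NcoI and SacI, and a nopaline synthase (NOS) terminator that supplies the plant polyadenylation signal. No plant promoter is annotated upstream of Cas9, so expression presumably depends on a promoter supplied by the destination vector after recombination, although the record does not state this. A T7 promoter lies just outside attR5 on the opposite strand. The plasmid belongs to a modular CRISPR/Cas9 toolbox for multiplexed plant genome editing and transcriptional regulation, in which it serves as the nuclease module; the record does not describe the other modules it is combined with.
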