Addgene plasmid #69305: pYPQ154
Purpose: Gateway entry vector with AteCas9 (Arabidopsis codon optimized)
Depositing lab: Yiping Qi. Depositing organization: East Carolina University. Publication: A CRISPR/Cas9 toolbox for multiplexed plant genome editing and transcriptional regulation. Lowder LG, Paul JW, Baltes NJ, Voytas DF, Zhang Y, Zhang D, Tang X, Zheng X, Hsieh TF, Qi Y. Plant Physiol. 2015 Aug 21. pii: pp.00636.2015. 10.1104/pp.15.00636 PubMed 26297141.
Backbone
  Vector backbone: pYPQ185-linker2
  Backbone manufacturer: (modified from pNJB185)
  Vector type: CRISPR
Growth in bacteria
  Bacterial resistance: Spectinomycin, 50 μg/mL
  Growth temperature: 37°C
  Growth strain: DH5alpha
  Copy number: High Copy
Gene/Insert
  Gene/Insert name: AteCas9 (Arabidopsis codon optimized)
  Mutation: NLS fusion
  Cloning method: Restriction Enzyme; 5′ cloning site NcoI (unknown if destroyed); 3′ cloning site SacI (unknown if destroyed)
Terms and licenses: Academic/Nonprofit Terms; Industry Terms: Not Available to Industry
How to cite: pYPQ154 was a gift from Yiping Qi (Addgene plasmid # 69305 ; http://n2t.net/addgene:69305 ; RRID:Addgene_69305)
