>Addgene plasmid #69305 | pYPQ154 | addgene partial sequence | sequence record 124027 | M13-F20 5'-TGTAAAACGACGGCCAGT-3'
TGATTTTATTTTGACTGATAGTGACCTGTTCGTTGCAACAAATTGATGAGCAATGCTTTTTTATAATGCC
AACTTTGTACAAAAAAGCAGGCTCCGAATTCGCCCTTCACCATGGATAAGAAGTACTCTATCGGACTCGA
TATCGGAACTAACTCTGTGGGATGGGCTGTGATCACCGATGAGTACAAGGTGCCATCTAAGAAGTTCAAG
GTTCTCGGAAACACCGATAGGCACTCTATCAAGAAAAACCTTATCGGTGCTCTCCTCTTCGATTCTGGTG
AAACTGCTGAGGCTACCAGACTCAAGAGAACCGCTAGAAGAAGGTACACCAGAAGAAAGAACAGGATCTG
CTACCTCCAAGAGATCTTCTCTAACGAGATGGCTAAAGTGGATGATTCATTCTTCCACAGGCTCGAAGAG
TCATTCCTCGTGGAAGAAGATAAGAAGCACGAGAGGCACCCTATCTTCGGAAACATCGTTGATGAGGTGG
CATACCACGAGAAGTACCCTACTATCTACCACCTCAGAAAGAAGCTCGTTGATTCTACTGATAAGGCTGA
TCTCAGGCTCATCTACCTCGCTCTCGCTCACATGATCAAGTTCAGAGGACACTTCCTCATCGAGGGTGAT
CTCAACCCTGATAACTCTGATGTGGATAAGTTGTTCATCCAGCTCGTGCAGACCTACAACCAGCTTTTCG
AAGAGAACCCTATCAACGCTTCAGGTGTGGATGCTAAGGCTATCCTCTCTGCTAGGCTCTCTAAGTCAAG
AAGGCTTGAGAACCTCATTGCTCAGCTCCCTGGTGAGAAGAAGAACGGACTTTTCGGAAACTTGATCGCT
CTCTCTCTCGGACTCACCCCTAACTTCAAGTCTAACTTCGATCTCGCTGAGGATGCAAAGCTCCAGCTCT
CAAAGGATACCTACGATGATGATCTCGATAACCTCCTCGCTCAGATCGGAGATCAGTACGCTGATTTGTT
CCTCGCTGCTAAGAACCTCTCTGATGCTATCCTCCTCAGTGATATCCTCAGAGTGAACACCGAGATCACC
AAGGCTCCACTCTCAGCTTCTATGATCAAGA
