>Addgene plasmid #69305 | pYPQ154 | addgene partial sequence | sequence record 124028 | M13-Rev 5'-CAGGAAACAGCTATGACC-3'
TCAGCTGGATGGCATAGTGACTGGATATGTTGTGTTTTACAGTATTATGTAGTCTGTTTTTTATGCAAAA
TCTAATTTAATATATTGATATTTATATCATTTTACGTTTCTCGTTCAACTTTTGTATACAAAGTTGCGAA
TTCGCCCTTTCCGGAAGCTGTCGAGGGGGGATCAATTCCCGATCTAGTAACATAGATGACACCGCGCGCG
ATAATTTATCCTAGTTTGCGCGCTATATTTTGTTTTCTATCGCGTATTAAATGTATAATTGCGGGACTCT
AATCATAAAAACCCATCTCATAAATAACGTCATGCATTACATGTTAATTATTACATGCTTAACGTAATTC
AACAGAAATTATATGATAATCATCGCAAGACCGGCAACAGGATTCAATCTTAAGAAACTTTATTGCCAAA
TGTTTGAACGATCGGACGTCACCGGTGTTTAAACGCTAGCTCTAGAGAGCTCGGCGCGCCTCAAACCTTC
CTCTTCTTCTTAGGATCAGCCCTTGAATCACCACCGAGCTGTGAGAGATCGATCCTAGTCTCGTAGAGTC
CAGTGATAGACTGATGGATGAGGGTAGCATCGAGCACTTCTTTGGTAGAGGTGTATCTCTTCCTATCGAT
GGTTGTATCGAAGTACTTGAAAGCAGCAGGAGCACCGAGGTTGGTAAGGGTGAAGAGATGGATGATGTTC
TCTGCCTGTTCCCTGATAGGCTTATCTCTGTGCTTGTTGTAAGCAGACAACACCTTATCGAGGTTTGCAT
CAGCGAGGATCACCCTTTTAGAGAACTCAGAGATCTGCTCGATGATCTCATCCAAGTAGTGCTTGTGCTG
CTCAACGAAAAGTTGCTTCTGCTCGTTATCTTCTGGAGATCCCTTCAACTTCTCGTAGTGAGAAGCGAGG
TAAAGAAAGTTAACGTACTTAGATGGGAGAGCAAGCTCGTTTCCCTTTTGAAGCTCACCAGCAGAAGCGA
GCATCCTCTTTCTACCGTTCTCGAGTTCGAAGAGTGAGTACTTTGGGAGCTTGATGATGAGATCCTTCTT
AACCTCTTTGTATCCCTTAGCCC
